>Addgene plasmid #68602 | pMpGWB211 | depositor full sequence | sequence record 121626 | pMpGWB211 sequence 11649 bps
TTTCACGCCCTTTTAAATATCCGATTATTCTAATAAACGCTCTTTTCTCTTAGGTTTACCCGCCAATATA
TCCTGTCAAACACTGATAGTTTAAACTGAAGGCGGGAAACGACAATCTGATCCAAGCTCAAGCTGCTCTA
GCATTCGCCATTCAGGCTGCGCAACTGTTGGGAAGGGCGATCGGTGCGGGCCTCTTCGCTATTACGCCAG
CTGGCGAAAGGGGGATGTGCTGCAAGGCGATTAAGTTGGGTAACGCCAGGGTTTTCCCAGTCACGACGTT
GTAAAACGACGGCCAGTGCCAAGCTTGCATGCCTGCAGGTCCCCAGATTAGCCTTTTCAATTTCAGAAAG
AATGCTAACCCACAGATGGTTAGAGAGGCTTACGCAGCAGGTCTCATCAAGACGATCTACCCGAGCAATA
ATCTCCAGGAAATCAAATACCTTCCCAAGAAGGTTAAAGATGCAGTCAAAAGATTCAGGACTAACTGCAT
CAAGAACACAGAGAAAGATATATTTCTCAAGATCAGAAGTACTATTCCAGTATGGACGATTCAAGGCTTG
CTTCACAAACCAAGGCAAGTAATAGAGATTGGAGTCTCTAAAAAGGTAGTTCCCACTGAATCAAAGGCCA
TGGAGTCAAAGATTCAAATAGAGGACCTAACAGAACTCGCCGTAAAGACTGGCGAACAGTTCATACAGAG
TCTCTTACGACTCAATGACAAGAAGAAAATCTTCGTCAACATGGTGGAGCACGACACACTTGTCTACTCC
AAAAATATCAAAGATACAGTCTCAGAAGACCAAAGGGCAATTGAGACTTTTCAACAAAGGGTAATATCCG
GAAACCTCCTCGGATTCCATTGCCCAGCTATCTGTCACTTTATTGTGAAGATAGTGGAAAAGGAAGGTGG
CTCCTACAAATGCCATCATTGCGATAAAGGAAAGGCCATCGTTGAAGATGCCTCTGCCGACAGTGGTCCC
AAAGATGGACCCCCACCCACGAGGAGCATCGTGGAAAAAGAAGACGTTCCAACCACGTCTTCAAAGCAAG
TGGATTGATGTGATATCTCCACTGACGTAAGGGATGACGCACAATCCCACTATCCTTCGCAAGACCCTTC
CTCTATATAAGGAAGTTCATTTCATTTGGAGAGAACACGGGGGACTCTAGAGTTATCAACAAGTTTGTAC
AAAAAAGCTGAACGAGAAACGTAAAATGATATAAATATCAATATATTAAATTAGATTTTGCATAAAAAAC
AGACTACATAATACTGTAAAACACAACATATCCAGTCACTATGGCGGCCCCTCGAGGGGCCGCATTAGGC
ACCCCAGGCTTTACACTTTATGCTTCCGGCTCGTATAATGTGTGGATTTTGAGTTAGGATCCGTCGAGAT
TTTCAGGAGCTAAGGAAGCTAAAATGGAGAAAAAAATCACTGGATATACCACCGTTGATATATCCCAATG
GCATCGTAAAGAACATTTTGAGGCATTTCAGTCAGTTGCTCAATGTACCTATAACCAGACCGTTCAGCTG
GATATTACGGCCTTTTTAAAGACCGTAAAGAAAAATAAGCACAAGTTTTATCCGGCCTTTATTCACATTC
TTGCCCGCCTGATGAATGCTCATCCGGAATTCCGTATGGCAATGAAAGACGGTGAGCTGGTGATATGGGA
TAGTGTTCACCCTTGTTACACCGTTTTCCATGAGCAAACTGAAACGTTTTCATCGCTCTGGAGTGAATAC
CACGACGATTTCCGGCAGTTTCTACACATATATTCGCAAGATGTGGCGTGTTACGGTGAAAACCTGGCCT
ATTTCCCTAAAGGGTTTATTGAGAATATGTTTTTCGTCTCAGCCAATCCCTGGGTGAGTTTCACCAGTTT
TGATTTAAACGTGGCCAATATGGACAACTTCTTCGCCCCCGTTTTCACCATGGGCAAATATTATACGCAA
GGCGACAAGGTGCTGATGCCGCTGGCGATTCAGGTTCATCATGCCGTTTGTGATGGCTTCCATGTCGGCA
GAATGCTTAATGAATTACAACAGTACTGCGATGAGTGGCAGGGCGGGGCGTAAAGATCTGGATCCGGCTT
ACTAAAAGCCAGATAACAGTATGCGTATTTGCGCGCTGATTTTTGCGGTATAAGAATATATACTGATATG
TATACCCGAAGTATGTCAAAAAGAGGTATGCTATGAAGCAGCGTATTACAGTGACAGTTGACAGCGACAG
CTATCAGTTGCTCAAGGCATATATGATGTCAATATCTCCGGTCTGGTAAGCACAACCATGCAGAATGAAG
CCCGTCGTCTGCGTGCCGAACGCTGGAAAGCGGAAAATCAGGAAGGGATGGCTGAGGTCGCCCGGTTTAT
TGAAATGAACGGCTCTTTTGCTGACGAGAACAGGGGCTGGTGAAATGCAGTTTAAGGTTTACACCTATAA
AAGAGAGAGCCGTTATCGTCTGTTTGTGGATGTACAGAGTGATATTATTGACACGCCCGGGCGACGGATG
GTGATCCCCCTGGCCAGTGCACGTCTGCTGTCAGATAAAGTCCCCCGTGAACTTTACCCGGTGGTGCATA
TCGGGGATGAAAGCTGGCGCATGATGACCACCGATATGGCCAGTGTGCCGGTCTCCGTTATCGGGGAAGA
AGTGGCTGATCTCAGCCACCGCGAAAATGACATCAAAAACGCCATTAACCTGATGTTCTGGGGAATATAA
ATGTCAGGCTCCCTTATACACAGCCAGTCTGCAGGTCGACCATAGTGACTGGATATGTTGTGTTTTACAG
TATTATGTAGTCTGTTTTTTATGCAAAATCTAATTTAATATATTGATATTTATATCATTTTACGTTTCTC
GTTCAGCTTTCTTGTACAAAGTGGTTGATAACAGCGACTACAAAGACCATGACGGTGATTATAAAGATCA
TGACATCGACTACAAGGATGACGATGACAAGTAGAGCTCGAATTTCCCCGATCGTTCAAACATTTGGCAA
TAAAGTTTCTTAAGATTGAATCCTGTTGCCGGTCTTGCGATGATTATCATATAATTTCTGTTGAATTACG
TTAAGCATGTAATAATTAACATGTAATGCATGACGTTATTTATGAGATGGGTTTTTATGATTAGAGTCCC
GCAATTATACATTTAATACGCGATAGAAAACAAAATATAGCGCGCAAACTAGGATAAATTATCGCGCGCG
GTGTCATCTATGTTACTAGATCGGGAATTGGTTCCGGAACCAATTCGTAATCATGGTCATAGCTGTTTCC
TGTGTGAAATTGTTATCCGCTCACAATTCCACACAACATACGAGCCGGAAGCATAAAGTGTAAAGCCTGG
GGTGCCTAATGAGTGAGCTAACTCACATTAGGCTGAATTAGGCGCGCCTATTTCTGAATTCAACACATTG
CGGACGTTTTTAATGTACTGAATTAACGCCGAATTAATTCGGGGGATCTGGATTTTAGTACTGGATTTTG
GTTTTAGGAATTAGATTTTATTGATAGAAGTATTTTACAAATACAAATACATACTAAGGGTTTCTTATAT
GCTCAACACATGAGCGAAACCCTATAGGAACCCTAATTCCCTTATCTGGGAACTACTCACACATTATTAT
GGAGAAACTCGAGCTTGTCGATCGACTCTAGGCCGGGAAGCCGATCTCGGCTTGAACGAATTGTTAGGTG
GCGGTACTTGGGTCGATATCAAAGTGCATCACTTCTTCCCGTATGCCCAACTTTGTATAGAGAGCCACTG
CGGGATCGTCACCGTAATCTGCTTGCACGTAGATCACATAAGCACCAAGCGCGTTGGCCTCATGCTTGAG
GAGATTGATGAGCGCGGTGGCAATGCCCTGCCTCCGGTGCTCGCCGGAGACTGCGAGATCATAGATATAG
ATCTCACTACGCGGCTGCTCAAACTTGGGCAGAACGTAAGCCGCGAGAGCGCCAACAACCGCTTCTTGGT
CGAAGGCAGCAAGCGCGATGAATGTCTTACTACGGAGCAAGTTCCCGAGGTAATCGGAGTCCGGCTGATG
TTGGGAGTAGGTGGCTACGTCTCCGAACTCACGACCGAAAAGATCAAGAGCAGCCCGCATGGATTTGACT
TGGTCAGGGCCGAGCCTACATGTGCGAATGATGCCCATACTTGAGCCACCTAACTTTGTTTTAGGGCGAC
TGCCCTGCTGCGTAACATCGTTGCTGCTGCGTACCATGGTCGATCGACAGATCTGCGAAAGCTCGAGAGA
GATAGATTTGTAGAGAGAGACTGGTGATTTCAGCGTGTCCTCTCCAAATGAAATGAACTTCCTTATATAG
AGGAAGGGTCTTGCGAAGGATAGTGGGATTGTGCGTCATCCCTTACGTCAGTGGAGATATCACATCAATC
CACTTGCTTTGAAGACGTGGTTGGAACGTCTTCTTTTTCCACGATGCTCCTCGTGGGTGGGGGTCCATCT
TTGGGACCACTGTCGGCAGAGGCATCTTGAACGATAGCCTTTCCTTTATCGCAATGATGGCATTTGTAGG
TGCCACCTTCCTTTTCTACTGTCCTTTTGATGAAGTGACAGATAGCTGGGCAATGGAATCCGAGGAGGTT
TCCCGATATTACCCTTTGTTGAAAAGTCTCAATAGCCCTTTGGTCTTCTGAGACTGTATCTTTGATATTC
TTGGAGTAGACGAGAGTGTCGTGCTCCACCATGTTCACATCAATCCACTTGCTTTGAAGACGTGGTTGGA
ACGTCTTCTTTTTCCACGATGCTCCTCGTGGGTGGGGGTCCATCTTTGGGACCACTGTCGGCAGAGGCAT
CTTGAACGATAGCCTTTCCTTTATCGCAATGATGGCATTTGTAGGTGCCACCTTCCTTTTCTACTGTCCT
TTTGATGAAGTGACAGATAGCTGGGCAATGGAATCCGAGGAGGTTTCCCGATATTACCCTTTGTTGAAAA
GTCTCAATAGCCCTTTGGTCTTCTGAGACTGTATCTTTGATATTCTTGGAGTAGACGAGAGTGTCGTGCT
CCACCATGTTGGCAAGCTGCTCTAGCCAATACGCAAACCGAATTCAGAAATAAATTCAGCCTAATTCGGC
GTTAATTCAGTACATTAAAAACGTCCGCAATGTGTTATTAAGTTGTCTAAGCGTCAATTTGTTTACACCA
CAATATATCCTGCCACCAGCCAGCCAACAGCTCCCCGACCGGCAGCTCGGCACAAAATCACCACTCGATA
CAGGCAGCCCATCAGTCCGGGACGGCGTCAGCGGGAGAGCCGTTGTAAGGCGGCAGACTTTGCTCATGTT
ACCGATGCTATTCGGAAGAACGGCAACTAAGCTGCCGGGTTTGAAACACGGATGATCTCGCGGAGGGTAG
CATGTTGATTGTAACGATGACAGAGCGTTGCTGCCTGTGATCAATTCGGGCACGAACCCAGTGGACATAA
GCCTGTTCGGTTCGTAAGCTGTAATGCAAGTAGCGTATGCGCTCACGCAACTGGTCCAGAACCTTGACCG
AACGCAGCGGTGGTAACGGCGCAGTGGCGGTTTTCATGGCTTGTTATGACTGTTTTTTTGGGGTACAGTC
TATGCCTCGGGCATCCAAGCAGCAAGCGCGTTACGCCGTGGGTCGATGTTTGATGTTATGGAGCAGCAAC
GATGTTACGCAGCAGGGCAGTCGCCCTAAAACAAAGTTAAACATCATGGGGGAAGCGGTGATCGCCGAAG
TATCGACTCAACTATCAGAGGTAGTTGGCGTCATCGAGCGCCATCTCGAACCGACGTTGCTGGCCGTACA
TTTGTACGGCTCCGCAGTGGATGGCGGCCTGAAGCCACACAGTGATATTGATTTGCTGGTTACGGTGACC
GTAAGGCTTGATGAAACAACGCGGCGAGCTTTGATCAACGACCTTTTGGAAACTTCGGCTTCCCCTGGAG
AGAGCGAGATTCTCCGCGCTGTAGAAGTCACCATTGTTGTGCACGACGACATCATTCCGTGGCGTTATCC
AGCTAAGCGCGAACTGCAATTTGGAGAATGGCAGCGCAATGACATTCTTGCAGGTATCTTCGAGCCAGCC
ACGATCGACATTGATCTGGCTATCTTGCTGACAAAAGCAAGAGAACATAGCGTTGCCTTGGTAGGTCCAG
CGGCGGAGGAACTCTTTGATCCGGTTCCTGAACAGGATCTATTTGAGGCGCTAAATGAAACCTTAACGCT
ATGGAACTCGCCGCCCGACTGGGCTGGCGATGAGCGAAATGTAGTGCTTACGTTGTCCCGCATTTGGTAC
AGCGCAGTAACCGGCAAAATCGCGCCGAAGGATGTCGCTGCCGACTGGGCAATGGAGCGCCTGCCGGCCC
AGTATCAGCCCGTCATACTTGAAGCTAGACAGGCTTATCTTGGACAAGAAGAAGATCGCTTGGCCTCGCG
CGCAGATCAGTTGGAAGAATTTGTCCACTACGTGAAAGGCGAGATCACCAAGGTAGTCGGCAAATAATGT
CTAGCTAGAAATTCGTTCAAGCCGACGCCGCTTCGCGGCGCGGCTTAACTCAAGCGTTAGATGCACTAAG
CACATAATTGCTCACAGCCAAACTATCAGGTCAAGTCTGCTTTTATTATTTTTAAGCGTGCATAATAAGC
CCTACACAAATTGGGAGATATATCATGCATGACCAAAATCCCTTAACGTGAGTTTTCGTTCCACTGAGCG
TCAGACCCCGTAGAAAAGATCAAAGGATCTTCTTGAGATCCTTTTTTTCTGCGCGTAATCTGCTGCTTGC
AAACAAAAAAACCACCGCTACCAGCGGTGGTTTGTTTGCCGGATCAAGAGCTACCAACTCTTTTTCCGAA
GGTAACTGGCTTCAGCAGAGCGCAGATACCAAATACTGTCCTTCTAGTGTAGCCGTAGTTAGGCCACCAC
TTCAAGAACTCTGTAGCACCGCCTACATACCTCGCTCTGCTAATCCTGTTACCAGTGGCTGCTGCCAGTG
GCGATAAGTCGTGTCTTACCGGGTTGGACTCAAGACGATAGTTACCGGATAAGGCGCAGCGGTCGGGCTG
AACGGGGGGTTCGTGCACACAGCCCAGCTTGGAGCGAACGACCTACACCGAACTGAGATACCTACAGCGT
GAGCTATGAGAAAGCGCCACGCTTCCCGAAGGGAGAAAGGCGGACAGGTATCCGGTAAGCGGCAGGGTCG
GAACAGGAGAGCGCACGAGGGAGCTTCCAGGGGGAAACGCCTGGTATCTTTATAGTCCTGTCGGGTTTCG
CCACCTCTGACTTGAGCGTCGATTTTTGTGATGCTCGTCAGGGGGGCGGAGCCTATGGAAAAACGCCAGC
AACGCGGCCTTTTTACGGTTCCTGGCCTTTTGCTGGCCTTTTGCTCACATGTTCTTTCCTGCGTTATCCC
CTGATTCTGTGGATAACCGTATTACCGCCTTTGAGTGAGCTGATACCGCTCGCCGCAGCCGAACGACCGA
GCGCAGCGAGTCAGTGAGCGAGGAAGCGGAAGAGCGCCTGATGCGGTATTTTCTCCTTACGCATCTGTGC
GGTATTTCACACCGCATATGGTGCACTCTCAGTACAATCTGCTCTGATGCCGCATAGTTAAGCCAGTATA
CACTCCGCTATCGCTACGTGACTGGGTCATGGCTGCGCCCCGACACCCGCCAACACCCGCTGACGCGCCC
TGACGGGCTTGTCTGCTCCCGGCATCCGCTTACAGACAAGCTGTGACCGTCTCCGGGAGCTGCATGTGTC
AGAGGTTTTCACCGTCATCACCGAAACGCGCGAGGCAGGGTGCCTTGATGTGGGCGCCGGCGGTCGAGTG
GCGACGGCGCGGCTTGTCCGCGCCCTGGTAGATTGCCTGGCCGTAGGCCAGCCATTTTTGAGCGGCCAGC
GGCCGCGATAGGCCGACGCGAAGCGGCGGGGCGTAGGGAGCGCAGCGACCGAAGGGTAGGCGCTTTTTGC
AGCTCTTCGGCTGTGCGCTGGCCAGACAGTTATGCACAGGCCAGGCGGGTTTTAAGAGTTTTAATAAGTT
TTAAAGAGTTTTAGGCGGAAAAATCGCCTTTTTTCTCTTTTATATCAGTCACTTACATGTGTGACCGGTT
CCCAATGTACGGCTTTGGGTTCCCAATGTACGGGTTCCGGTTCCCAATGTACGGCTTTGGGTTCCCAATG
TACGTGCTATCCACAGGAAAGAGACCTTTTCGACCTTTTTCCCCTGCTAGGGCAATTTGCCCTAGCATCT
GCTCCGTACATTAGGAACCGGCGGATGCTTCGCCCTCGATCAGGTTGCGGTAGCGCATGACTAGGATCGG
GCCAGCCTGCCCCGCCTCCTCCTTCAAATCGTACTCCGGCAGGTCATTTGACCCGATCAGCTTGCGCACG
GTGAAACAGAACTTCTTGAACTCTCCGGCGCTGCCACTGCGTTCGTAGATCGTCTTGAACAACCATCTGG
CTTCTGCCTTGCCTGCGGCGCGGCGTGCCAGGCGGTAGAGAAAACGGCCGATGCCGGGATCGATCAAAAA
GTAATCGGGGTGAACCGTCAGCACGTCCGGGTTCTTGCCTTCTGTGATCTCGCGGTACATCCAATCAGCT
AGCTCGATCTCGATGTACTCCGGCCGCCCGGTTTCGCTCTTTACGATCTTGTAGCGGCTAATCAAGGCTT
CACCCTCGGATACCGTCACCAGGCGGCCGTTCTTGGCCTTCTTCGTACGCTGCATGGCAACGTGCGTGGT
GTTTAACCGAATGCAGGTTTCTACCAGGTCGTCTTTCTGCTTTCCGCCATCGGCTCGCCGGCAGAACTTG
AGTACGTCCGCAACGTGTGGACGGAACACGCGGCCGGGCTTGTCTCCCTTCCCTTCCCGGTATCGGTTCA
TGGATTCGGTTAGATGGGAAACCGCCATCAGTACCAGGTCGTAATCCCACACACTGGCCATGCCGGCCGG
CCCTGCGGAAACCTCTACGTGCCCGTCTGGAAGCTCGTAGCGGATCACCTCGCCAGCTCGTCGGTCACGC
TTCGACAGACGGAAAACGGCCACGTCCATGATGCTGCGACTATCGCGGGTGCCCACGTCATAGAGCATCG
GAACGAAAAAATCTGGTTGCTCGTCGCCCTTGGGCGGCTTCCTAATCGACGGCGCACCGGCTGCCGGCGG
TTGCCGGGATTCTTTGCGGATTCGATCAGCGGCCGCTTGCCACGATTCACCGGGGCGTGCTTCTGCCTCG
ATGCGTTGCCGCTGGGCGGCCTGCGCGGCCTTCAACTTCTCCACCAGGTCATCACCCAGCGCCGCGCCGA
TTTGTACCGGGCCGGATGGTTTGCGACCGCTCACGCCGATTCCTCGGGCTTGGGGGTTCCAGTGCCATTG
CAGGGCCGGCAGACAACCCAGCCGCTTACGCCTGGCCAACCGCCCGTTCCTCCACACATGGGGCATTCCA
CGGCGTCGGTGCCTGGTTGTTCTTGATTTTCCATGCCGCCTCCTTTAGCCGCTAAAATTCATCTACTCAT
TTATTCATTTGCTCATTTACTCTGGTAGCTGCGCGATGTATTCAGATAGCAGCTCGGTAATGGTCTTGCC
TTGGCGTACCGCGTACATCTTCAGCTTGGTGTGATCCTCCGCCGGCAACTGAAAGTTGACCCGCTTCATG
GCTGGCGTGTCTGCCAGGCTGGCCAACGTTGCAGCCTTGCTGCTGCGTGCGCTCGGACGGCCGGCACTTA
GCGTGTTTGTGCTTTTGCTCATTTTCTCTTTACCTCATTAACTCAAATGAGTTTTGATTTAATTTCAGCG
GCCAGCGCCTGGACCTCGCGGGCAGCGTCGCCCTCGGGTTCTGATTCAAGAACGGTTGTGCCGGCGGCGG
CAGTGCCTGGGTAGCTCACGCGCTGCGTGATACGGGACTCAAGAATGGGCAGCTCGTACCCGGCCAGCGC
CTCGGCAACCTCACCGCCGATGCGCGTGCCTTTGATCGCCCGCGACACGACAAAGGCCGCTTGTAGCCTT
CCATCCGTGACCTCAATGCGCTGCTTAACCAGCTCCACCAGGTCGGCGGTGGCCCATATGTCGTAAGGGC
TTGGCTGCACCGGAATCAGCACGAAGTCGGCTGCCTTGATCGCGGACACAGCCAAGTCCGCCGCCTGGGG
CGCTCCGTCGATCACTACGAAGTCGCGCCGGCCGATGGCCTTCACGTCGCGGTCAATCGTCGGGCGGTCG
ATGCCGACAACGGTTAGCGGTTGATCTTCCCGCACGGCCGCCCAATCGCGGGCACTGCCCTGGGGATCGG
AATCGACTAACAGAACATCGGCCCCGGCGAGTTGCAGGGCGCGGGCTAGATGGGTTGCGATGGTCGTCTT
GCCTGACCCGCCTTTCTGGTTAAGTACAGCGATAACCTTCATGCGTTCCCCTTGCGTATTTGTTTATTTA
CTCATCGCATCATATACGCAGCGACCGCATGACGCAAGCTGTTTTACTCAAATACACATCACCTTTTTAG
ACGGCGGCGCTCGGTTTCTTCAGCGGCCAAGCTGGCCGGCCAGGCCGCCAGCTTGGCATCAGACAAACCG
GCCAGGATTTCATGCAGCCGCACGGTTGAGACGTGCGCGGGCGGCTCGAACACGTACCCGGCCGCGATCA
TCTCCGCCTCGATCTCTTCGGTAATGAAAAACGGTTCGTCCTGGCCGTCCTGGTGCGGTTTCATGCTTGT
TCCTCTTGGCGTTCATTCTCGGCGGCCGCCAGGGCGTCGGCCTCGGTCAATGCGTCCTCACGGAAGGCAC
CGCGCCGCCTGGCCTCGGTGGGCGTCACTTCCTCGCTGCGCTCAAGTGCGCGGTACAGGGTCGAGCGATG
CACGCCAAGCAGTGCAGCCGCCTCTTTCACGGTGCGGCCTTCCTGGTCGATCAGCTCGCGGGCGTGCGCG
ATCTGTGCCGGGGTGAGGGTAGGGCGGGGGCCAAACTTCACGCCTCGGGCCTTGGCGGCCTCGCGCCCGC
TCCGGGTGCGGTCGATGATTAGGGAACGCTCGAACTCGGCAATGCCGGCGAACACGGTCAACACCATGCG
GCCGGCCGGCGTGGTGGTGTCGGCCCACGGCTCTGCCAGGCTACGCAGGCCCGCGCCGGCCTCCTGGATG
CGCTCGGCAATGTCCAGTAGGTCGCGGGTGCTGCGGGCCAGGCGGTCTAGCCTGGTCACTGTCACAACGT
CGCCAGGGCGTAGGTGGTCAAGCATCCTGGCCAGCTCCGGGCGGTCGCGCCTGGTGCCGGTGATCTTCTC
GGAAAACAGCTTGGTGCAGCCGGCCGCGTGCAGTTCGGCCCGTTGGTTGGTCAAGTCCTGGTCGTCGGTG
CTGACGCGGGCATAGCCCAGCAGGCCAGCGGCGGCGCTCTTGTTCATGGCGTAATGTCTCCGGTTCTAGT
CGCAAGTATTCTACTTTATGCGACTAAAACACGCGACAAGAAAACGCCAGGAAAAGGGCAGGGCGGCAGC
CTGTCGCGTAACTTAGGACTTGTGCGACATGTCGTTTTCAGAAGACGGCTGCACTGAACGTCAGAAGCCG
ACTGCACTATAGCAGCGGAGGGGTTGGATCAAAGTACTTTGATCCCGAGGGGAACCCTGTGGTTGGCATG
CACATACAAATGGACGAACGGATAAACCT
Features (pLannotate 1.2.2; 30 found; start..end, strand, type, name):
     54..78      -  misc_feature   RB T-DNA repeat: right border repeat from nopaline C58 T-DNA
    144..298     -  CDS            lacZα (fragment): LacZα fragment of β-galactosidase; lacZ fragment
    301..321     -  misc_feature   MCS (fragment): pUC18/19 multiple cloning site
    812..1153    +  promoter       CaMV 35S promoter: strong constitutive promoter from cauliflower mosaic virus
   1179..1303    +  protein_bind   attR1: mutant version of attR; recombination site for the Gateway® LR reaction LR Clonase™
   1340..1370    +  promoter       lac UV5 promoter: E. coli lac promoter with an "up" mutation
   1394..1423    +  promoter       cat promoter (fragment): promoter of the E. coli cat gene encoding chloramphenicol acetyltransferase
   1424..2083    +  CDS            CmR: chloramphenicol acetyltransferase; cat; confers resistance to chloramphenicol
   2262..2420    +  CDS            ccdA (fragment): CCDA_ECO57 - Also known as H, letA. Experimental evidence at protein level: Swiss-Prot protein existence level 1. Antitoxin component of a type II toxin-antitoxin (TA) system which inhibits the post-segregational killing (PSK) of plasmid-free cells, also referred to as a plasmid addiction system. Binds to and blocks the activity of CcdB; will also remove bound CcdB protein from the CcdB-GyrA complex by forming a CcdA-CcdB complex, a process termed rejuvenation. Functions as a transcriptional corepressor for the ccdAB operon, repression also requires CcdB (By similarity). From Escherichia coli
   2425..2730    +  CDS            ccdB: CcdB, a bacterial toxin that poisons DNA gyrase; ccdB; Plasmids containing the ccdB gene cannot be propagated in standard E. coli strains.
   2771..2895    -  protein_bind   attR2: mutant version of attR; recombination site for the Gateway® LR reaction LR Clonase™
   2906..2971    +  CDS            3xFLAG: three tandem FLAG® epitope tags, followed by an enterokinase cleavage site
   2990..3242    +  terminator     NOS terminator: nopaline synthase terminator and poly(A) signal
   3298..3320    -  protein_bind   lac operator (fragment): The lac repressor binds to the lac operator to inhibit transcription in E. coli. This inhibition can be relieved by adding lactose or isopropyl-β-D-thiogalactopyranoside (IPTG). lac repressor encoded by lacI
   3324..3354    -  promoter       lac promoter: promoter for the E. coli lac operon
   3369..3390    -  protein_bind   CAP binding site: CAP binding activates transcription in the presence of cAMP. E. coli catabolite activator protein
   3475..3647    -  polyA_signal   CaMV poly(A) signal: cauliflower mosaic virus polyadenylation signal
   3704..4233    -  CDS            GmR (fragment): gentamycin acetyltransferase; aacC1; confers resistance to gentamycin
   4300..4976    -  promoter       CaMV 35S promoter (enhanced): cauliflower mosaic virus 35S promoter with a duplicated enhancer region
   5171..5195    -  misc_feature   LB T-DNA repeat: left border repeat from nopaline C58 T-DNA
   5454..5477    +  promoter       Pc promoter (fragment): intI1 (promoter lies within the coding sequence); class 1 integron promoter
   5653..5709    +  CDS            GmR (fragment): gentamycin acetyltransferase; aacC1; confers resistance to gentamycin
   5720..6507    +  CDS            SmR (fragment): aminoglycoside adenylyltransferase (Murphy, 1985); aadA; confers resistance to spectinomycin and streptomycin
   6753..7341    +  rep_origin     ori: high-copy-number ColE1/pMB1/pBR322/pUC origin of replication
   7527..7667    -  misc_feature   bom: basis of mobility region from pBR322
   7769..7808    -  CDS            rop (fragment): Rop protein, which maintains plasmids at low copy number; rop
   8011..8205    -  rep_origin     pVS1 oriV: origin of replication for the Pseudomonas plasmid pVS1 (Heeb et al., 2000)
   8271..9344    -  CDS            pVS1 RepA: replication protein from the Pseudomonas plasmid pVS1 (Heeb et al., 2000)
   9773..10402   -  CDS            pVS1 StaA: stability protein from the Pseudomonas plasmid pVS1 (Heeb et al., 2000)
  10962..11363   -  CDS            Y4CG_SINFN (fragment): Protein inferred from homology: Swiss-Prot protein existence level 3. From Sinorhizobium fredii (strain NBRC 101917 / NGR234).
