[The description below was written by a language model from this plasmid's Addgene catalogue record and pLannotate feature annotations shown in this document.]
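Description:
pMpGWB211 is an empty Gateway destination binary vector for Agrobacterium-mediated plant transformation, built on the pMpGWB200 backbone and designed mainly for the liverwort Marchantia polymorpha, though it is also intended for other plants. The annotated sequence is 11,649 nt. Outside the T-DNA, the backbone carries a ColE1/pBR322-type origin with the bom mobilisation region for replication in E. coli. It also carries the pVS1 oriV, RepA and StaA functions, which support replication and stable maintenance in Agrobacterium. Bacterial selection relies on an aadA spectinomycin/streptomycin resistance gene. The unrecombined vector additionally confers chloramphenicol resistance through the Gateway cassette. Because that cassette encodes the gyrase toxin CcdB, the plasmid has to be propagated in a ccdB-tolerant strain such as DB3.1.

Two expression units lie between the nopaline-type right and left T-DNA border repeats. The first is the cloning unit: a CaMV 35S promoter, then the attR1–CmR–ccdB–attR2 cassette, a 3xFLAG coding sequence, and the NOS terminator. An LR reaction with an entry clone replaces the CmR/ccdB segment with the gene of interest. Loss of ccdB provides counter-selection against non-recombinant plasmids in standard E. coli. An open reading frame lacking a stop codon and cloned in frame is then expressed constitutively as a C-terminal 3xFLAG fusion, which is useful for immunodetection or affinity purification. The second unit, in the opposite orientation, is the plant selection marker. It consists of a gentamicin acetyltransferase gene driven by an enhanced, duplicated-enhancer 35S promoter and terminated by the CaMV poly(A) signal. Gentamicin is one of four alternative markers in this vector series. Remnants of lacZα and lac regulatory elements from earlier cloning steps are also present in the T-DNA.
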