Addgene plasmid #68602: pMpGWB211
Purpose: (Empty Backbone) Gateway binary vector designed for transgenic research with Marchantia polymorpha as well as other plants
Depositing lab: Takayuki Kohchi. Depositing organization: Kyoto University, Graduate School of Biostudies. Publication: Development of Gateway Binary Vector Series with Four Different Selection Markers for the Liverwort Marchantia polymorpha. Ishizaki K, Nishihama R, Ueda M, Inoue K, Ishida S, Nishimura Y, Shikanai T, Kohchi T. PLoS One. 2015 Sep 25;10(9):e0138876. doi: 10.1371/journal.pone.0138876. eCollection 2015. PONE-D-15-25288 PubMed 26406247.
Backbone
  Vector backbone: pMpGWB200
  Backbone manufacturer: Kohchi Lab., Kyoto University
  Backbone size (bp): 9021
  Modifications to backbone: CaMV 35S promoter and 3xFLAG coding sequence are cloned upstream and downstream of the Gateway cassette, respectively.
  Vector type: Plant Expression
  Promoter: Cauliflower mosaic virus 35S promoter
  Selectable markers: Gentamicin
  Tag / fusion protein: 3xFLAG (C terminal on insert)
Growth in bacteria
  Bacterial resistance: Chloramphenicol and Spectinomycin, 25 & 50 μg/mL
  Growth temperature: 37°C
  Growth strain: DB3.1
  Copy number: High Copy
Gene/Insert
  Cloning method: Gateway Cloning
Resource information
  A portion of this plasmid was derived from a plasmid made by: The Gateway cassette was provided by Tsuyoshi Nakagawa at Shimane University, Japan.
Terms and licenses: Academic/Nonprofit Terms; Industry Terms: Not Available to Industry
How to cite: pMpGWB211 was a gift from Takayuki Kohchi (Addgene plasmid # 68602 ; http://n2t.net/addgene:68602 ; RRID:Addgene_68602)
