>Addgene plasmid #68602 | pMpGWB211 | addgene partial sequence | sequence record 130182 | M13pUC-Fwd 5'-CCCAGTCACGACGTTGTAAAACG-3'
CCCAGATTAGCCTTTTCAATTTCAGAAAGAATGCTAACCCACAGATGGTTAGAGAGGCTTACGCAGCAGG
TCTCATCAAGACGATCTACCCGAGCAATAATCTCCAGGAAATCAAATACCTTCCCAAGAAGGTTAAAGAT
GCAGTCAAAAGATTCAGGACTAACTGCATCAAGAACACAGAGAAAGATATATTTCTCAAGATCAGAAGTA
CTATTCCAGTATGGACGATTCAAGGCTTGCTTCACAAACCAAGGCAAGTAATAGAGATTGGAGTCTCTAA
AAAGGTAGTTCCCACTGAATCAAAGGCCATGGAGTCAAAGATTCAAATAGAGGACCTAACAGAACTCGCC
GTAAAGACTGGCGAACAGTTCATACAGAGTCTCTTACGACTCAATGACAAGAAGAAAATCTTCGTCAACA
TGGTGGAGCACGACACACTTGTCTACTCCAAAAATATCAAAGATACAGTCTCAGAAGACCAAAGGGCAAT
TGAGACTTTTCAACAAAGGGTAATATCCGGAAACCTCCTCGGATTCCATTGCCCAGCTATCTGTCACTTT
ATTGTGAAGATAGTGGAAAAGGAAGGTGGCTCCTACAAATGCCATCATTGCGATAAAGGAAAGGCCATCG
TTGAAGATGCCTCTGCCGACAGTGGTCCCAAAGATGGACCCCCACCCACGAGGAGCATCGTGGAAAAAGA
AGACGTTCCAACCACGTCTTCAAAGCAAGTGGA
