>Addgene plasmid #68602 | pMpGWB211 | addgene partial sequence | sequence record 130183 | NOSterm-R 5'-attgccaaatgtttgaacga-3'
GTCATCGTCATCCTTGTAGTCGATGTCATGATCTTTATAATCACCGTCATGGTCTTTGTAGTCGCTGTTA
TCAACCACTTTGTACAAGAAAGCTGAACGAGAAACGTAAAATGATATAAATATCAATATATTAAATTAGA
TTTTGCATAAAAAACAGACTACATAATACTGTAAAACACAACATATCCAGTCACTATGGTCGACCTGCAG
ACTGGCTGTGTATAAGGGAGCCTGACATTTATATTCCCCAGAACATCAGGTTAATGGCGTTTTTGATGTC
ATTTTCGCGGTGGCTGAGATCAGCCACTTCTTCCCCGATAACGGAGACCGGCACACTGGCCATATCGGTG
GTCATCATGCGCCAGCTTTCATCCCCGATATGCACCACCGGGTAAAGTTCACGGGAGACTTTATCTGACA
GCAGACGTGCACTGGCCAGGGGGATCACCATCCGTCGCCCGGGCGTGTCAATAATATCACTCTGTACATC
CACAAACAGACGATAACGGCTCTCTCTTTTATAGGTGTAAACCTTAAACTGCATTTCACCAGCCCCTGTT
CTCGTCAGCAAAAGAGCCGTTCATTTCAATAAACCGGGCGACCTCAGCCATCCCTTCCTGATTTTCCGCT
TTCCAGCGTTCGGCACG
